Addgene plasmid #209793: hPRL1_1-169_C104D
Purpose: Bacterial expression of human PRL-1 C104D mutant without farnesylation motif
Depositing lab: Kalle Gehring. Depositing organization: McGill University. Publication: PRL3 pseudophosphatase activity is necessary and sufficient to promote metastatic growth. Kozlov G, Funato Y, Chen YS, Zhang Z, Illes K, Miki H, Gehring K. J Biol Chem. 2020 Aug 14;295(33):11682-11692. doi: 10.1074/jbc.RA120.014464. Epub 2020 Jun 22. PubMed 32571875.
Backbone
  Vector backbone: pET15b
  Backbone manufacturer: Novagen
  Backbone size w/o insert (bp): 5708
  Vector type: Bacterial Expression
Growth in bacteria
  Bacterial resistance: Ampicillin, 100 μg/mL
  Growth temperature: 37°C
  Growth strain: DH5alpha
  Copy number: High Copy
Gene/Insert
  Gene/Insert name: PRL-1
  Species: H. sapiens (human)
  Mutation: aa 1-169 only; C101D
  Entrez Gene: PTP4A1 (a.k.a. HH72, PRL-1, PRL1, PTP(CAAX1), PTPCAAX1)
  Promoter: T7
  Tag / fusion protein: 6xHis (N terminal on backbone)
  Cloning method: Restriction Enzyme; 5′ cloning site NdeI (not destroyed); 3′ cloning site BamHI (not destroyed)
  Sequencing primers: 5′ T7 Fwd; 3′ T7 Rev
Resource information
  A portion of this plasmid was derived from a plasmid made by: codon-optimized gene synthesis
Terms and licenses: Academic/Nonprofit Terms; Industry Terms: Not Available to Industry
How to cite: hPRL1_1-169_C104D was a gift from Kalle Gehring (Addgene plasmid # 209793 ; http://n2t.net/addgene:209793 ; RRID:Addgene_209793)
