[The description below was written by a language model from this plasmid's Addgene catalogue record and pLannotate feature annotations shown in this document.]
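Description:
hPRL1_1-169_C104D is a bacterial expression plasmid built on the Novagen pET15b backbone for producing a mutant form of human PRL-1 (gene PTP4A1), a protein tyrosine phosphatase linked to cell proliferation, motility and metastasis. The plasmid replicates in E. coli from a pBR322-type ColE1 origin, accompanied by the rop gene and bom region, and is selected with ampicillin through the β-lactamase gene. The record lists it as high copy, although rop normally moderates copy number. The tet promoter and scattered tetracycline-resistance fragments in the annotation are non-functional remnants of the pBR322 ancestry and do not serve as a marker.

The insert, derived from codon-optimized gene synthesis, was cloned between NdeI and BamHI and covers residues 1–169 only, removing the C-terminal farnesylation (CAAX) motif. It is transcribed from a T7 promoter with an adjacent lac operator and translated from the T7 gene 10 ribosome binding site, ending at a T7 terminator. The plasmid-borne lacI gene supplies repressor, so expression is IPTG-inducible in hosts that provide T7 RNA polymerase. The backbone contributes an N-terminal 6xHis tag followed by a thrombin cleavage site, allowing affinity purification and tag removal. The short "capTEV" and "SET1" annotation hits most likely reflect the His tag and vector-derived sequence rather than real additional tags.

The name and stated purpose give the substitution as C104D, whereas the mutation field reads C101D, and the record does not resolve this discrepancy. The associated work concerns PRL pseudophosphatase activity, consistent with use of the purified recombinant mutant in biochemical or structural studies.
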