Features (pLannotate 1.2.2; 21 found; start..end, strand, type, name):
     10..38      +  promoter       tet promoter: E. coli promoter for tetracycline efflux protein gene
     86..190     +  CDS            TcR (fragment): tetracycline efflux protein; tet; confers resistance to tetracycline
    213..260     -  terminator     T7 terminator: transcription terminator for bacteriophage T7 RNA polymerase
    268..317     -  CDS            SET1 (fragment): solubility-enhancement tag derived from T7 phage gene 10B
    328..834     -  CDS            PTP4A1: TP4A1_HUMAN - Also known as PRL1, PTPCAAX1. Experimental evidence at protein level: Swiss-Prot protein existence level 1. Protein tyrosine phosphatase which stimulates progression from G1 into S phase during mitosis. May play a role in the development and maintenance of differentiating epithelial tissues. Enhances cell proliferation, cell motility and invasive activity, and promotes cancer metastasis. From Homo sapiens (Human).
    838..855     -  CDS            thrombin site: thrombin recognition and cleavage site
    866..882     -  CDS            capTEV™ (fragment): composite tag for in vivo biotinylation, TEV protease cleavage, and 6xHis tagging
    901..923     -  RBS            RBS: efficient ribosome binding site from bacteriophage T7 gene 10 (Olins and Rangwala, 1989)
    938..962     -  protein_bind   lac operator: The lac repressor binds to the lac operator to inhibit transcription in E. coli. This inhibition can be relieved by adding lactose or isopropyl-β-D-thiogalactopyranoside (IPTG). lac repressor encoded by lacI
    963..981     -  promoter       T7 promoter: promoter for bacteriophage T7 RNA polymerase
   1003..1282    +  CDS            TcR (fragment): tetracycline efflux protein; tet; confers resistance to tetracycline
   1290..1367    +  promoter       lacI promoter: lacI
   1368..2449    +  CDS            lacI: lac repressor; lacI; The lac repressor binds to the lac operator to inhibit transcription in E. coli. This inhibition can be relieved by adding lactose or isopropyl-β-D-thiogalactopyranoside (IPTG).
   2462..2483    +  protein_bind   CAP binding site: CAP binding activates transcription in the presence of cAMP. E. coli catabolite activator protein
   2498..3122    +  CDS            TcR (fragment): tetracycline efflux protein; tet; confers resistance to tetracycline
   3364..3744    -  CDS            YPB1_ECOLX: Protein predicted: Swiss-Prot protein existence level 4. From Escherichia coli.
   3761..3952    +  CDS            rop: Rop protein, which maintains plasmids at low copy number; rop
   4054..4193    +  misc_feature   bom: basis of mobility region from pBR322
   4379..4967    -  rep_origin     ori: high-copy-number ColE1/pMB1/pBR322/pUC origin of replication
   5138..5998    -  CDS            AmpR: β-lactamase; bla; confers resistance to ampicillin, carbenicillin, and related antibiotics
   5999..6103    -  promoter       AmpR promoter: bla
>Addgene plasmid #209793 | hPRL1_1-169_C104D | addgene full sequence | sequence record 414032 | Addgene NGS Result
TTCTCATGTTTGACAGCTTATCATCGATAAGCTTTAATGCGGTAGTTTATCACAGTTAAATTGCTAACGC
AGTCAGGCACCGTGTATGAAATCTAACAATGCGCTCATCGTCATCCTCGGCACCGTCACCCTGGATGCTG
TAGGCATAGGCTTGGTTATGCCGGTACTGCCGGGCCTCTTGCGGGATATCCGGATATAGTTCCTCCTTTC
AGCAAAAAACCCCTCAAGACCCGTTTAGAGGCCCCAAGGGGTTATGCTAGTTATTGCTCAGCGGTGGCAG
CAGCCAACTCAGCTTCCTTTCGGGCTTTGTTAGCAGCCGGATCCTTAGTTGTTACGGTGGCCGTTAGAAT
CTTTGAAGCGCAGACGCATTTTCGGACGGTATTTTTCCAGGTACAGCAGCTGTTTAGAGTTGAACGCGCC
ACGACGTTTCTGACGGATGAACTGAACCGCATCTTCGTATTTCATGCCACCTTCGATCAGCGCCAGCGCA
ACCAGAACCGGCGCACGGCCCAGACCCGCAACATCGTGAACCGCGATGCAGCAGCCCGGTTCTTCACGGA
ATTTGATTTTAACCAGGCTCAGCCAATCATCAACGATCTGGTTGCTCGGCGGCGCGCCATCATCGAACGG
CCAATCCAGAACGTGGATGCCTTCTTTTTCAACCAGGGTGGTATCGTAGGTCGCTTCGCAAACACGAACG
ATGGTGGTAACACCGTATTTTTTCAGTTCTTCGATGAATTTGTTCAGGGTCGCGTTGGTCGGGTTGTGGG
TGATCAGGAATCTCATGTTTTTATATGTCACTTCAACCGGCGCTGGTCTATTCATTCTAGCCATATGGCT
GCCGCGCGGCACCAGGCCGCTGCTGTGATGATGATGATGATGGCTGCTGCCCATGGTATATCTCCTTCTT
AAAGTTAAACAAAATTATTTCTAGAGGGGAATTGTTATCCGCTCACAATTCCCCTATAGTGAGTCGTATT
AATTTCGCGGGATCGAGATCTCGATCCTCTACGCCGGACGCATCGTGGCCGGCATCACCGGCGCCACAGG
TGCGGTTGCTGGCGCCTATATCGCCGACATCACCGATGGGGAAGATCGGGCTCGCCACTTCGGGCTCATG
AGCGCTTGTTTCGGCGTGGGTATGGTGGCAGGCCCCGTGGCCGGGGGACTGTTGGGCGCCATCTCCTTGC
ATGCACCATTCCTTGCGGCGGCGGTGCTCAACGGCCTCAACCTACTACTGGGCTGCTTCCTAATGCAGGA
GTCGCATAAGGGAGAGCGTCGAGATCCCGGACACCATCGAATGGCGCAAAACCTTTCGCGGTATGGCATG
ATAGCGCCCGGAAGAGAGTCAATTCAGGGTGGTGAATGTGAAACCAGTAACGTTATACGATGTCGCAGAG
TATGCCGGTGTCTCTTATCAGACCGTTTCCCGCGTGGTGAACCAGGCCAGCCACGTTTCTGCGAAAACGC
GGGAAAAAGTGGAAGCGGCGATGGCGGAGCTGAATTACATTCCCAACCGCGTGGCACAACAACTGGCGGG
CAAACAGTCGTTGCTGATTGGCGTTGCCACCTCCAGTCTGGCCCTGCACGCGCCGTCGCAAATTGTCGCG
GCGATTAAATCTCGCGCCGATCAACTGGGTGCCAGCGTGGTGGTGTCGATGGTAGAACGAAGCGGCGTCG
AAGCCTGTAAAGCGGCGGTGCACAATCTTCTCGCGCAACGCGTCAGTGGGCTGATCATTAACTATCCGCT
GGATGACCAGGATGCCATTGCTGTGGAAGCTGCCTGCACTAATGTTCCGGCGTTATTTCTTGATGTCTCT
GACCAGACACCCATCAACAGTATTATTTTCTCCCATGAAGACGGTACGCGACTGGGCGTGGAGCATCTGG
TCGCATTGGGTCACCAGCAAATCGCGCTGTTAGCGGGCCCATTAAGTTCTGTCTCGGCGCGTCTGCGTCT
GGCTGGCTGGCATAAATATCTCACTCGCAATCAAATTCAGCCGATAGCGGAACGGGAAGGCGACTGGAGT
GCCATGTCCGGTTTTCAACAAACCATGCAAATGCTGAATGAGGGCATCGTTCCCACTGCGATGCTGGTTG
CCAACGATCAGATGGCGCTGGGCGCAATGCGCGCCATTACCGAGTCCGGGCTGCGCGTTGGTGCGGATAT
CTCGGTAGTGGGATACGACGATACCGAAGACAGCTCATGTTATATCCCGCCGTTAACCACCATCAAACAG
GATTTTCGCCTGCTGGGGCAAACCAGCGTGGACCGCTTGCTGCAACTCTCTCAGGGCCAGGCGGTGAAGG
GCAATCAGCTGTTGCCCGTCTCACTGGTGAAAAGAAAAACCACCCTGGCGCCCAATACGCAAACCGCCTC
TCCCCGCGCGTTGGCCGATTCATTAATGCAGCTGGCACGACAGTTTCCCGACTGGAAAGCGGGCAGTGAG
CGCAACGCAATTAATGTAAGTTAGCTCACTCATTAGGCACCGGGATCTCGACCGATGCCCTTGAGAGCCT
TCAACCCAGTCAGCTCCTTCCGGTGGGCGCGGGGCATGACTATCGTCGCCGCACTTATGACTGTCTTCTT
TATCATGCAACTCGTAGGACAGGTGCCGGCAGCGCTCTGGGTCATTTTCGGCGAGGACCGCTTTCGCTGG
AGCGCGACGATGATCGGCCTGTCGCTTGCGGTATTCGGAATCTTGCACGCCCTCGCTCAAGCCTTCGTCA
CTGGTCCCGCCACCAAACGTTTCGGCGAGAAGCAGGCCATTATCGCCGGCATGGCGGCCGACGCGCTGGG
CTACGTCTTGCTGGCGTTCGCGACGCGAGGCTGGATGGCCTTCCCCATTATGATTCTTCTCGCTTCCGGC
GGCATCGGGATGCCCGCGTTGCAGGCCATGCTGTCCAGGCAGGTAGATGACGACCATCAGGGACAGCTTC
AAGGATCGCTCGCGGCTCTTACCAGCCTAACTTCGATCATTGGACCGCTGATCGTCACGGCGATTTATGC
CGCCTCGGCGAGCACATGGAACGGGTTGGCATGGATTGTAGGCGCCGCCCTATACCTTGTCTGCCTCCCC
GCGTTGCGTCGCGGTGCATGGAGCCGGGCCACCTCGACCTGAATGGAAGCCGGCGGCACCTCGCTAACGG
ATTCACCACTCCAAGAATTGGAGCCAATCAATTCTTGCGGAGAACTGTGAATGCGCAAACCAACCCTTGG
CAGAACATATCCATCGCGTCCGCCATCTCCAGCAGCCGCACGCGGCGCATCTCGGGCAGCGTTGGGTCCT
GGCCACGGGTGCGCATGATCGTGCTCCTGTCGTTGAGGACCCGGCTAGGCTGGCGGGGTTGCCTTACTGG
TTAGCAGAATGAATCACCGATACGCGAGCGAACGTGAAGCGACTGCTGCTGCAAAACGTCTGCGACCTGA
GCAACAACATGAATGGTCTTCGGTTTCCGTGTTTCGTAAAGTCTGGAAACGCGGAAGTCAGCGCCCTGCA
CCATTATGTTCCGGATCTGCATCGCAGGATGCTGCTGGCTACCCTGTGGAACACCTACATCTGTATTAAC
GAAGCGCTGGCATTGACCCTGAGTGATTTTTCTCTGGTCCCGCCGCATCCATACCGCCAGTTGTTTACCC
TCACAACGTTCCAGTAACCGGGCATGTTCATCATCAGTAACCCGTATCGTGAGCATCCTCTCTCGTTTCA
TCGGTATCATTACCCCCATGAACAGAAATCCCCCTTACACGGAGGCATCAGTGACCAAACAGGAAAAAAC
CGCCCTTAACATGGCCCGCTTTATCAGAAGCCAGACATTAACGCTTCTGGAGAAACTCAACGAGCTGGAC
GCGGATGAACAGGCAGACATCTGTGAATCGCTTCACGACCACGCTGATGAGCTTTACCGCAGCTGCCTCG
CGCGTTTCGGTGATGACGGTGAAAACCTCTGACACATGCAGCTCCCGGAGACGGTCACAGCTTGTCTGTA
AGCGGATGCCGGGAGCAGACAAGCCCGTCAGGGCGCGTCAGCGGGTGTTGGCGGGTGTCGGGGCGCAGCC
ATGACCCAGTCACGTAGCGATAGCGGAGTGTATACTGGCTTAACTATGCGGCATCAGAGCAGATTGTACT
GAGAGTGCACCATTGCGGTGTGAAATACCGCACAGATGCGTAAGGAGAAAATACCGCATCAGGCGCTCTT
CCGCTTCCTCGCTCACTGACTCGCTGCGCTCGGTCGTTCGGCTGCGGCGAGCGGTATCAGCTCACTCAAA
GGCGGTAATACGGTTATCCACAGAATCAGGGGATAACGCAGGAAAGAACATGTGAGCAAAAGGCCAGCAA
AAGGCCAGGAACCGTAAAAAGGCCGCGTTGCTGGCGTTTTTCCATAGGCTCCGCCCCCCTGACGAGCATC
ACAAAAATCGACGCTCAAGTCAGAGGTGGCGAAACCCGACAGGACTATAAAGATACCAGGCGTTTCCCCC
TGGAAGCTCCCTCGTGCGCTCTCCTGTTCCGACCCTGCCGCTTACCGGATACCTGTCCGCCTTTCTCCCT
TCGGGAAGCGTGGCGCTTTCTCATAGCTCACGCTGTAGGTATCTCAGTTCGGTGTAGGTCGTTCGCTCCA
AGCTGGGCTGTGTGCACGAACCCCCCGTTCAGCCCGACCGCTGCGCCTTATCCGGTAACTATCGTCTTGA
GTCCAACCCGGTAAGACACGACTTATCGCCACTGGCAGCAGCCACTGGTAACAGGATTAGCAGAGCGAGG
TATGTAGGCGGTGCTACAGAGTTCTTGAAGTGGTGGCCTAACTACGGCTACACTAGAAGGACAGTATTTG
GTATCTGCGCTCTGCTGAAGCCAGTTACCTTCGGAAAAAGAGTTGGTAGCTCTTGATCCGGCAAACAAAC
CACCGCTGGTAGCGGTGGTTTTTTTGTTTGCAAGCAGCAGATTACGCGCAGAAAAAAAGGATCTCAAGAA
GATCCTTTGATCTTTTCTACGGGGTCTGACGCTCAGTGGAACGAAAACTCACGTTAAGGGATTTTGGTCA
TGAGATTATCAAAAAGGATCTTCACCTAGATCCTTTTAAATTAAAAATGAAGTTTTAAATCAATCTAAAG
TATATATGAGTAAACTTGGTCTGACAGTTACCAATGCTTAATCAGTGAGGCACCTATCTCAGCGATCTGT
CTATTTCGTTCATCCATAGTTGCCTGACTCCCCGTCGTGTAGATAACTACGATACGGGAGGGCTTACCAT
CTGGCCCCAGTGCTGCAATGATACCGCGAGACCCACGCTCACCGGCTCCAGATTTATCAGCAATAAACCA
GCCAGCCGGAAGGGCCGAGCGCAGAAGTGGTCCTGCAACTTTATCCGCCTCCATCCAGTCTATTAATTGT
TGCCGGGAAGCTAGAGTAAGTAGTTCGCCAGTTAATAGTTTGCGCAACGTTGTTGCCATTGCTGCAGGCA
TCGTGGTGTCACGCTCGTCGTTTGGTATGGCTTCATTCAGCTCCGGTTCCCAACGATCAAGGCGAGTTAC
ATGATCCCCCATGTTGTGCAAAAAAGCGGTTAGCTCCTTCGGTCCTCCGATCGTTGTCAGAAGTAAGTTG
GCCGCAGTGTTATCACTCATGGTTATGGCAGCACTGCATAATTCTCTTACTGTCATGCCATCCGTAAGAT
GCTTTTCTGTGACTGGTGAGTACTCAACCAAGTCATTCTGAGAATAGTGTATGCGGCGACCGAGTTGCTC
TTGCCCGGCGTCAACACGGGATAATACCGCGCCACATAGCAGAACTTTAAAAGTGCTCATCATTGGAAAA
CGTTCTTCGGGGCGAAAACTCTCAAGGATCTTACCGCTGTTGAGATCCAGTTCGATGTAACCCACTCGTG
CACCCAACTGATCTTCAGCATCTTTTACTTTCACCAGCGTTTCTGGGTGAGCAAAAACAGGAAGGCAAAA
TGCCGCAAAAAAGGGAATAAGGGCGACACGGAAATGTTGAATACTCATACTCTTCCTTTTTCAATATTAT
TGAAGCATTTATCAGGGTTATTGTCTCATGAGCGGATACATATTTGAATGTATTTAGAAAAATAAACAAA
TAGGGGTTCCGCGCACATTTCCCCGAAAAGTGCCACCTGACGTCTAAGAAACCATTATTATCATGACATT
AACCTATAAAAATAGGCGTATCACGAGGCCCTTTCGTCTTCAAGAA
